>Addgene plasmid #147903 | pT7-EGFP-C1-HsNot9-R205AH208A-shRNA1res_W | addgene full sequence | sequence record 356770 | Addgene NGS Result
CGTTACATAACTTACGGTAAATGGCCCGCCTGGCTGACCGCCCAACGACCCCCGCCCATTGACGTCAATA
ATGACGTATGTTCCCATAGTAACGCCAATAGGGACTTTCCATTGACGTCAATGGGTGGAGTATTTACGGT
AAACTGCCCACTTGGCAGTACATCAAGTGTATCATATGCCAAGTACGCCCCCTATTGACGTCAATGACGG
TAAATGGCCCGCCTGGCATTATGCCCAGTACATGACCTTATGGGACTTTCCTACTTGGCAGTACATCTAC
GTATTAGTCATCGCTATTACCATGGTGATGCGGTTTTGGCAGTACATCAATGGGCGTGGATAGCGGTTTG
ACTCACGGGGATTTCCAAGTCTCCACCCCATTGACGTCAATGGGAGTTTGTTTTGGCACCAAAATCAACG
GGACTTTCCAAAATGTCGTAACAACTCCGCCCCATTGACGCAAATGGGCGGTAGGCGTGTACGGTGGGAG
GTCTATATAAGCAGAGCTCTCTGGCTAACTAGAGAACCCACTGCTTACTGGCTTATCGAAATTAATACGA
CTCACTATAGGGAGACCCAAGCTCTAGCGCTACCGGTCGCCACCATGGTGAGCAAGGGCGAGGAGCTGTT
CACCGGGGTGGTGCCCATCCTGGTCGAGCTGGACGGCGACGTAAACGGCCACAAGTTCAGCGTGTCCGGC
GAGGGCGAGGGCGATGCCACCTACGGCAAGCTGACCCTGAAGTTCATCTGCACCACCGGCAAGCTGCCCG
TGCCCTGGCCCACCCTCGTGACCACCCTGACCTACGGCGTGCAGTGCTTCAGCCGCTACCCCGACCACAT
GAAGCAGCACGACTTCTTCAAGTCCGCCATGCCCGAAGGCTACGTCCAGGAGCGCACCATCTTCTTCAAG
GACGACGGCAACTACAAGACCCGCGCCGAGGTGAAGTTCGAGGGCGACACCCTGGTGAACCGCATCGAGC
TGAAGGGCATCGACTTCAAGGAGGACGGCAACATCCTGGGGCACAAGCTGGAGTACAACTACAACAGCCA
CAACGTCTATATCATGGCCGACAAGCAGAAGAACGGCATCAAGGTGAACTTCAAGATCCGCCACAACATC
GAGGACGGCAGCGTGCAGCTCGCCGACCACTACCAGCAGAACACCCCCATCGGCGACGGCCCCGTGCTGC
TGCCCGACAACCACTACCTGAGCACCCAGTCCGCCCTGAGCAAAGACCCCAACGAGAAGCGCGATCACAT
GGTCCTGCTGGAGTTCGTGACCGCCGCCGGGATCACTCTCGGCATGGACGAGCTGTACAAGTCCGGACTC
AGATCTCGAGCTCAAGCTTCGAATTCTCACAGCCTGGCGACGGCTGCGCCTGTGCCTACTACACTGGCAC
AAGTGGATAGAGAAAAGATCTATCAGTGGATCAATGAGCTGTCCAGTCCTGAGACTAGGGAAAATGCTTT
GCTGGAGCTAAGTAAGAAGCGAGAATCTGTTCCTGACCTTGCACCCATGTTATGGCACAGTTTCGGTACT
ATTGCAGCACTTTTACAGGAAATTGTAAATATTTATCCATCTATCAACCCACCCACCTTGACAGCACACC
AGTCTAACAGAGTTTGCAATGCTCTGGCATTACTGCAATGTGTAGCATCACATCCAGAAACCAGGTCAGC
GTTTCTCGCAGCACACATCCCACTTTTTTTGTACCCCTTTTTGCACACTGTCAGCAAAACACGTCCCTTT
GAGTATCTCCGGCTCACCAGCCTTGGAGTTATTGGGGCCCTGGTGAAAACAGATGAACAAGAAGTAATCA
ACTTTTTATTAACAACAGAAATTATCCCTTTATGTTTGCGAATTATGGAATCTGGAAGTGAACTTTCTAA
AACAGTTGCCACATTCATCCTCCAGAAGATCTTGTTAGATGACACTGGTTTGGCTTATATATGTCAGACG
TATGAGGCATTCTCCGCAGTTGCCATGATCTTGGGTAAGATGGTCCTGCAGCTATCCAAAGAGCCTTCTG
CCCGTCTGCTGAAGCATGTAGTGAGATGTTACCTTCGACTTTCAGATAACCCCAGGGCACGTGAAGCACT
CAGACAGTGCCTCCCTGACCAGCTGAAAGACACAACCTTCGCCCAGGTGCTAAAAGATGACACCACCACG
AAACGCTGGCTTGCACAACTGGTGAAGAACCTGCAAGAGGGCCAGGTCACCGATCCCCGGGGTATCCCCC
TGCCCCCTCAGTGAGGATCCACCGGATCTAGATAACTGATCATAATCAGCCATACCACATTTGTAGAGGT
TTTACTTGCTTTAAAAAACCTCCCACACCTCCCCCTGAACCTGAAACATAAAATGAATGCAATTGTTGTT
GTTAACTTGTTTATTGCAGCTTATAATGGTTACAAATAAAGCAATAGCATCACAAATTTCACAAATAAAG
CATTTTTTTCACTGCATTCTAGTTGTGGTTTGTCCAAACTCATCAATGTATCTTAACGCGTAAATTGTAA
GCGTTAATATTTTGTTAAAATTCGCGTTAAATTTTTGTTAAATCAGCTCATTTTTTAACCAATAGGCCGA
AATCGGCAAAATCCCTTATAAATCAAAAGAATAGACCGAGATAGGGT
[37 nt withheld, positions 2638-2674]
AAAGAACGTGGACTCCAACGTCAAAGG
[49 nt withheld, positions 2702-2750]
T
[91 nt withheld, positions 2752-2842]
G
[124 nt withheld, positions 2844-2967]
CAGGTGGCACTTTTCGGGGAAATGTGCGCGGAACCCCTATTTGTTTATTTTTCTAAATACATTCAAATAT
GTATCCGCTCATGAGACAATAACCCTGATAAATGCTTCAATAATATTGAAAAAGGAAGAGTCCTGAGGCG
GAAAGAACCAGCTGTGGAATGTGTGTCAGTTAGGGTGTGGAAAGTCCCCAGGCTCCCCAGCAGGCAGAAG
TATGCAAAGCATGCATCTCAATTAGTCAGCAACCATAGTCCCGCCCCTAACTCCGCCCATCCCGCCCCTA
ACTCCGCCCAGTTCCGCCCATTCTCCGCCCCATGGCTGACTAATTTTTTTTATTTATGCAGAGGCCGAGG
CCGCCTCGGCCTCTGAGCTATTCCAGAAGTAGTGAGGAGGCTTTTTTGGAGGCCTAGGCTTTTGCAAAGA
TCGATCAAGAGACAGGATGAGGATCGTTTCGCATGATTGAACAAGATGGATTGCACGCAGGTTCTCCGGC
CGCTTGGGTGGAGAGGCTATTCGGCTATGACTGGGCACAACAGACAATCGGCTGCTCTGATGCCGCCGTG
TTCCGGCTGTCAGCGCAGGGGCGCCCGGTTCTTTTTGTCAAGACCGACCTGTCCGGTGCCCTGAATGAAC
TGCAAGACGAGGCAGCGCGGCTATCGTGGCTGGCCACGACGGGCGTTCCTTGCGCAGCTGTGCTCGACGT
TGTCACTGAAGCGGGAAGGGACTGGCTGCTATTGGGCGAAGTGCCGGGGCAGGATCTCCTGTCATCTCAC
CTTGCTCCTGCCGAGAAAGTATCCATCATGGCTGATGCAATGCGGCGGCTGCATACGCTTGATCCGGCTA
CCTGCCCATTCGACCACCAAGCGAAACATCGCATCGAGCGAGCACGTACTCGGATGGAAGCCGGTCTTGT
CGATCAGGATGATCTGGACGAAGAGCATCAGGGGCTCGCGCCAGCCGAACTGTTCGCCAGGCTCAAGGCG
AGCATGCCCGACGGCGAGGATCTCGTCGTGACCCATGGCGATGCCTGCTTGCCGAATATCATGGTGGAAA
ATGGCCGCTTTTCTGGATTCATCGACTGTGGCCGGCTGGGTGTGGCGGACCGCTATCAGGACATAGCGTT
GGCTACCCGTGATATTGCTGAAGAGCTTGGCGGCGAATGGGCTGACCGCTTCCTCGTGCTTTACGGTATC
GCCGCTCCCGATTCGCAGCGCATCGCCTTCTATCGCCTTCTTGACGAGTTCTTCTGAGCGGGACTCTGGG
GTTCGAAATGACCGACCAAGCGACGCCCAACCTGCCATCACGAGATTTCGATTCCACCGCCGCCTTCTAT
GAAAGGTTGGGCTTCGGAATCGTTTTCCGGGACGCCGGCTGGATGATCCTCCAGCGCGGGGATCTCATGC
TGGAGTTCTTCGCCCACCCTAGGGGGAGGCTAACTGAAACACGGAAGGAGACAATACCGGAAGGAACCCG
CGCTATGACGGCAATAAAAAGACAGAATAAAACGCACGGTGTTGGGTCGTTTGTTCATAAACGCGGGGTT
CGGTCCCAGGGCTGGCACTCTGTCGATACCCCACCGAGACCCCATTGGGGCCAATACGCCCGCGTTTCTT
CCTTTTCCCCACCCCACCCCCCAAGTTCGGGTGAAGGCCCAGGGCTCGCAGCCAACGTCGGGGCGGCAGG
CCCTGCCATAGCCTCAGGTTACTCATATATACTTTAGATTGATTTAAAACTTCATTTTTAATTTAAAAGG
ATCTAGGTGAAGATCCTTTTTGATAATCTCATGACCAAAATCCCTTAACGTGAGTTTTCGTTCCACTGAG
CGTCAGACCCCGTAGAAAAGATCAAAGGATCTTCTTGAGATCCTTTTTTTCTGCGCGTAATCTGCTGCTT
GCAAACAAAAAAACCACCGCTACCAGCGGTGGTTTGTTTGCCGGATCAAGAGCTACCAACTCTTTTTCCG
AAGGTAACTGGCTTCAGCAGAGCGCAGATACCAAATACTGTTCTTCTAGTGTAGCCGTAGTTAGGCCACC
ACTTCAAGAACTCTGTAGCACCGCCTACATACCTCGCTCTGCTAATCCTGTTACCAGTGGCTGCTGCCAG
TGGCGATAAGTCGTGTCTTACCGGGTTGGACTCAAGACGATAGTTACCGGATAAGGCGCAGCGGTCGGGC
TGAACGGGGGGTTCGTGCACACAGCCCAGCTTGGAGCGAACGACCTACACCGAACTGAGATACCTACAGC
GTGAGCTATGAGAAAGCGCCACGCTTCCCGAAGGGAGAAAGGCGGACAGGTATCCGGTAAGCGGCAGGGT
CGGAACAGGAGAGCGCACGAGGGAGCTTCCAGGGGGAAACGCCTGGTATCTTTATAGTCCTGTCGGGTTT
CGCCACCTCTGACTTGAGCGTCGATTTTTGTGATGCTCGTCAGGGGGGCGGAGCCTATGGAAAAACGCCA
GCAACGCGGCCTTTTTACGGTTCCTGGCCTTTTGCTGGCCTTTTGCTCACATGTTCTTTCCTGCGTTATC
CCCTGATTCTGTGGATAACCGTATTACCGCCATGCATTAGTTATTAATAGTAATCAATTACGGGGTCATT
AGTTCATAGCCCATATATGGAGTTCCG
Features (pLannotate 1.2.2; 18 found; start..end, strand, type, name):
      1..304     +  enhancer       CMV enhancer: human cytomegalovirus immediate early enhancer
    305..508     +  promoter       CMV promoter: human cytomegalovirus (CMV) immediate early promoter
    504..537     +  LTR            5' LTR (truncated) (fragment): truncated 5' long terminal repeat (LTR) from HIV-1
    553..571     +  promoter       T7 promoter: promoter for bacteriophage T7 RNA polymerase
    605..1321    +  CDS            EGFP: EGFP is a basic (constitutively fluorescent) green fluorescent protein published in 1996, derived from Aequorea victoria. It is reported to be a rapidly-maturing weak dimer with moderate acid sensitivity.
   1322..1357    +  misc_feature   MCS (fragment): multiple cloning site
   1358..2251    +  CDS            CNOT9: CNOT9_HUMAN - Also known as RCD1, RQCD1. Experimental evidence at protein level: Swiss-Prot protein existence level 1. Component of the CCR4-NOT complex which is one of the major cellular mRNA deadenylases and is linked to various cellular processes including bulk mRNA degradation, miRNA-mediated repression, translational repression during translational initiation and general transcription regulation. Additional complex functions may be a consequence of its influence on mRNA expression. Involved in down- regulation of MYB- and JUN-dependent transcription. May play a role in cell differentiatio
   2277..2361    +  CDS            large T antigen (fragment): large T antigen from SV40 (simian virus 40)
   2384..2505    +  polyA_signal   SV40 poly(A) signal: SV40 polyadenylation signal
   2539..2967    -  rep_origin     f1 ori (sequence partly withheld): f1 bacteriophage origin of replication; arrow indicates direction of (+) strand synthesis
   2994..3098    +  promoter       AmpR promoter: bla
   3167..3377    +  promoter       SV40 promoter: SV40 early promoter
   3420..4214    +  CDS            NeoR/KanR: aminoglycoside phosphotransferase from Tn5; aph(3')-II (or nptII); confers resistance to neomycin, kanamycin, and G418 (Geneticin®)
   4235..4387    +  CDS            ble (fragment): BLE_KLEPN - Experimental evidence at protein level: Swiss-Prot protein existence level 1. Binding protein with a strong affinity to the bleomycin family of antibiotics. Binds to CL990; an antimitotic-antibiotic compound. From Klebsiella pneumoniae.
   4446..4493    +  polyA_signal   HSV TK poly(A) signal: herpes simplex virus thymidine kinase polyadenylation signal (Cole and Stacy, 1985)
   4584..4600    -  polyA_signal   bGH poly(A) signal (fragment): bovine growth hormone polyadenylation signal
   4822..5410    +  rep_origin     ori: high-copy-number ColE1/pMB1/pBR322/pUC origin of replication
   5525..5584    +  enhancer       CMV enhancer (fragment): human cytomegalovirus immediate early enhancer
