[The description below was written by a language model from this plasmid's Addgene catalogue record and pLannotate feature annotations shown in this document.]
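Description:
pT7-EGFP-C1-HsNot9-R205AH208A-shRNA1res_W is a mammalian expression plasmid of about 5.6 kb that produces human CNOT9 (also called NOT9, RQCD1, RCD1 or CAF40), a component of the CCR4-NOT deadenylase complex, as a fusion with an N-terminal EGFP tag. The catalogue lists the backbone as unknown, but the name and feature layout are those of an EGFP-C1-type vector. The CMV immediate early enhancer and promoter drive an EGFP coding sequence that runs through a short remnant of the multiple cloning site into the CNOT9 open reading frame, with an SV40 polyadenylation signal downstream. A T7 promoter between the CMV promoter and EGFP would also allow transcription by T7 RNA polymerase. Several small annotated fragments (HIV-1 LTR, large T antigen, ble, bGH poly(A)) are probably incidental sequence matches or backbone remnants rather than functional elements.

The plasmid replicates in E. coli from a high-copy ColE1/pUC-type origin and also carries an f1 origin. A single NeoR/KanR cassette has a bacterial promoter and the SV40 early promoter upstream and the HSV TK polyadenylation signal downstream. It gives kanamycin resistance in bacteria and can support G418 selection in mammalian cells.

According to the name, the insert carries the substitutions R205A and H208A and is resistant to an shRNA ("shRNA1res"), though the record does not describe the changes that confer resistance. The associated publication concerns tryptophan-binding pockets in CNOT9 and their role in miRNA-mediated silencing, so the mutations probably affect such a pocket, although the record does not say this. This design suits complementation experiments in which endogenous CNOT9 is depleted by shRNA and the tagged mutant is expressed in its place.
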