Addgene plasmid #147903: pT7-EGFP-C1-HsNot9-R205AH208A-shRNA1res_W
Purpose: Mammalian Expression of HsNot9-R205AH208A-shRNA1res
Depositing lab: Elisa Izaurralde. Publication: A DDX6-CNOT1 complex and W-binding pockets in CNOT9 reveal direct links between miRNA target recognition and silencing. Chen Y, Boland A, Kuzuoglu-Ozturk D, Bawankar P, Loh B, Chang CT, Weichenrieder O, Izaurralde E. Mol Cell. 2014 Jun 5;54(5):737-50. doi: 10.1016/j.molcel.2014.03.034. Epub 2014 Apr 24. PubMed 24768540.
Backbone
  Vector backbone: Unknown
  Vector type: Mammalian Expression
Growth in bacteria
  Bacterial resistance: Kanamycin, 50 μg/mL
  Growth temperature: 37°C
  Growth strain: DH5alpha
  Copy number: High Copy
Gene/Insert
  Gene/Insert name: HsNot9-R205AH208A-shRNA1res (alt names: RCD1; CT129, RCD1+, CNOT9)
  Species: H. sapiens (human)
  Entrez Gene: CNOT9 (a.k.a. CAF40, CT129, RCD-1, RCD1, RQCD1)
  Cloning method: Unknown
Terms and licenses: Academic/Nonprofit Terms; Industry Terms: Not Available to Industry
Depositor comments: sequence based on NCBI:NM_005444.1 Plasmids from this collection were made available to the research community and donated after the lab closed. Please note that the sequence provided by the depositing laboratory may be theoretical/predicted or based on Sanger sequencing results. There may be discrepancies between sequencing results obtained by Addgene and the depositor sequence. If an Addgene verified sequence is not available, please contact before placing your order to request that our lab fully sequence the plasmid.
How to cite: pT7-EGFP-C1-HsNot9-R205AH208A-shRNA1res_W was a gift from Elisa Izaurralde (Addgene plasmid # 147903 ; http://n2t.net/addgene:147903 ; RRID:Addgene_147903)
